Addgene plasmid #100764: DsRed-Nix-S212D
Purpose: Mammalian expression of Fluorescent Nix S212D
Depositing lab: Joseph Gordon. Depositing organization: University of Manitoba.
Backbone
  Vector backbone: pcDNA3.1(+)
  Backbone size w/o insert (bp): 6078
  Vector type: Mammalian Expression
Growth in bacteria
  Bacterial resistance: Ampicillin, 100 μg/mL
  Growth temperature: 37°C
  Growth strain: DH5alpha
  Copy number: High Copy
Gene/Insert
  Gene/Insert name: dsRed-Nix-S212D (alt name: BNIP3L)
  Species: H. sapiens (human)
  Insert size (bp): 660
  Mutation: S212D
  Entrez Gene: BNIP3L (a.k.a. BNIP3a, NIP3L, NIX)
  Promoter: CMV
  Tag / fusion protein: DsRed (N terminal on insert)
  Cloning method: Restriction Enzyme; 5′ cloning site EcoRI (not destroyed); 3′ cloning site XhoI (not destroyed)
  Sequencing primers: 5′ T7; 3′ Sp6
Terms and licenses: Academic/Nonprofit Terms; Industry Terms: Not Available to Industry
How to cite: DsRed-Nix-S212D was a gift from Joseph Gordon (Addgene plasmid # 100764 ; http://n2t.net/addgene:100764 ; RRID:Addgene_100764)
