[The description below was written by a language model from this plasmid's Addgene catalogue record and pLannotate feature annotations shown in this document.]
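Description:
DsRed-Nix-S212D is a mammalian expression plasmid built on the pcDNA3.1(+) backbone that produces human Nix (BNIP3L) carrying an S212D substitution, fused at its N terminus to a red fluorescent protein. In the sequenced record of about 6.7 kb, the CMV immediate early enhancer and promoter drive an open reading frame annotated as DsRed2, followed directly by the BNIP3L coding sequence. Transcripts are terminated by the bovine growth hormone polyadenylation signal. The Nix insert (about 660 bp) was cloned between EcoRI and XhoI sites, both retained. T7 and SP6 promoters flank the fusion cassette and serve as sequencing primer sites. The stated backbone size of roughly 6.1 kb is consistent with a pcDNA3.1 derivative that already contained the DsRed sequence.

The plasmid is propagated in E. coli through a high-copy ColE1/pUC-type origin and selected with ampicillin via the β-lactamase gene; an f1 origin is also present. For mammalian cells, an SV40 early promoter drives the NeoR/KanR aminoglycoside phosphotransferase gene with an SV40 polyadenylation signal, which allows G418 selection of stable transfectants. Short annotated fragments (a truncated HIV-1 LTR, ble, lacI, bom) appear to be partial matches within backbone sequence rather than functional elements.

BNIP3L is a BCL-2 family-interacting protein involved in apoptosis and mitochondrial quality control. Replacing a serine with aspartate is a common way to mimic constitutive phosphorylation, although the record does not state the rationale for this mutation. The stated purpose is mammalian expression of fluorescent Nix S212D, so the construct is suited to visualising the localisation and behaviour of this mutant in transfected cells.
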