Features (pLannotate 1.2.2; 22 found; start..end, strand, type, name):
     12..391     +  enhancer       CMV enhancer: human cytomegalovirus immediate early enhancer
    392..595     +  promoter       CMV promoter: human cytomegalovirus (CMV) immediate early promoter
    591..624     +  LTR            5' LTR (truncated) (fragment): truncated 5' long terminal repeat (LTR) from HIV-1
    640..658     +  promoter       T7 promoter: promoter for bacteriophage T7 RNA polymerase
    678..1352    +  CDS            DsRed2: DsRed2 is a basic (constitutively fluorescent) red fluorescent protein published in 2006, derived from Discosoma sp..
   1359..2015    +  CDS            BNIP3L: BNI3L_HUMAN - Also known as BNIP3A, BNIP3H, NIX. Experimental evidence at protein level: Swiss-Prot protein existence level 1. Induces apoptosis. Interacts with viral and cellular anti- apoptosis proteins. Can overcome the suppressors BCL-2 and BCL-XL, although high levels of BCL-XL expression will inhibit apoptosis. Inhibits apoptosis induced by BNIP3. Involved in mitochondrial quality control via its interaction with SPATA18/MIEAP: in response to mitochondrial damage, participates in mitochondrial protein catabolic process (also named MALM) leading to the degradation of damaged proteins insi
   2046..2064    -  promoter       SP6 promoter: promoter for bacteriophage SP6 RNA polymerase
   2090..2314    +  polyA_signal   bGH poly(A) signal: bovine growth hormone polyadenylation signal
   2318..2339    +  promoter       SV40 promoter (fragment): SV40 enhancer and early promoter
   2360..2788    +  rep_origin     f1 ori (sequence partly withheld): f1 bacteriophage origin of replication; arrow indicates direction of (+) strand synthesis
   2802..3131    +  promoter       SV40 promoter: SV40 enhancer and early promoter
   3198..3992    +  CDS            NeoR/KanR: aminoglycoside phosphotransferase from Tn5; aph(3')-II (or nptII); confers resistance to neomycin, kanamycin, and G418 (Geneticin®)
   4013..4171    +  CDS            ble (fragment): BLE_KLEPN - Experimental evidence at protein level: Swiss-Prot protein existence level 1. Binding protein with a strong affinity to the bleomycin family of antibiotics. Binds to CL990; an antimitotic-antibiotic compound. From Klebsiella pneumoniae.
   4166..4287    +  polyA_signal   SV40 poly(A) signal: SV40 polyadenylation signal
   4360..4376    -  protein_bind   lac operator: The lac repressor binds to the lac operator to inhibit transcription in E. coli. This inhibition can be relieved by adding lactose or isopropyl-β-D-thiogalactopyranoside (IPTG). lac repressor encoded by lacI
   4384..4414    -  promoter       lac promoter: promoter for the E. coli lac operon
   4429..4450    -  protein_bind   CAP binding site: CAP binding activates transcription in the presence of cAMP. E. coli catabolite activator protein
   4463..4555    -  CDS            lacI (fragment): lac repressor; lacI; The lac repressor binds to the lac operator to inhibit transcription in E. coli. This inhibition can be relieved by adding lactose or isopropyl-β-D-thiogalactopyranoside (IPTG).
   4738..5326    -  rep_origin     ori: high-copy-number ColE1/pMB1/pBR322/pUC origin of replication
   5497..6357    -  CDS            AmpR: β-lactamase; bla; confers resistance to ampicillin, carbenicillin, and related antibiotics
   6358..6462    -  promoter       AmpR promoter: bla
   6521..6573    -  misc_feature   bom (fragment): basis of mobility region from pBR322
>Addgene plasmid #100764 | DsRed-Nix-S212D | addgene full sequence | sequence record 193067 | Addgene NGS Result
ATATACGCGTTGACATTGATTATTGACTAGTTATTAATAGTAATCAATTACGGGGTCATTAGTTCATAGC
CCATATATGGAGTTCCGCGTTACATAACTTACGGTAAATGGCCCGCCTGGCTGACCGCCCAACGACCCCC
GCCCATTGACGTCAATAATGACGTATGTTCCCATAGTAACGCCAATAGGGACTTTCCATTGACGTCAATG
GGTGGAGTATTTACGGTAAACTGCCCACTTGGCAGTACATCAAGTGTATCATATGCCAAGTACGCCCCCT
ATTGACGTCAATGACGGTAAATGGCCCGCCTGGCATTATGCCCAGTACATGACCTTATGGGACTTTCCTA
CTTGGCAGTACATCTACGTATTAGTCATCGCTATTACCATGGTGATGCGGTTTTGGCAGTACATCAATGG
GCGTGGATAGCGGTTTGACTCACGGGGATTTCCAAGTCTCCACCCCATTGACGTCAATGGGAGTTTGTTT
TGGCACCAAAATCAACGGGACTTTCCAAAATGTCGTAACAACTCCGCCCCATTGACGCAAATGGGCGGTA
GGCGTGTACGGTGGGAGGTCTATATAAGCAGAGCTCTCTGGCTAACTAGAGAACCCACTGCTTACTGGCT
TATCGAAATTAATACGACTCACTATAGGGAGACCCAAGCTTGGTACCATGGCCTCCTCCGAGAACGTCAT
CACCGAGTTCATGCGCTTCAAGGTGCGCATGGAGGGCACCGTGAACGGCCACGAGTTCGAGATCGAGGGC
GAGGGCGAGGGCCGCCCCTACGAGGGCCACAACACCGTGAAGCTGAAGGTGACCAAGGGCGGCCCCCTGC
CCTTCGCCTGGGACATCCTGTCCCCCCAGTTCCAGTACGGCTCCAAGGTGTACGTGAAGCACCCCGCCGA
CATCCCCGACTACAAGAAGCTGTCCTTCCCCGAGGGCTTCAAGTGGGAGCGCGTGATGAACTTCGAGGAC
GGCGGCGTGGCGACCGTGACCCAGGACTCCTCCCTGCAGGACGGCTGCTTCATCTACAAGGTGAAGTTCA
TCGGCGTGAACTTCCCCTCCGACGGCCCCGTGATGCAGAAGAAGACCATGGGCTGGGAGGCCTCCACCGA
GCGCCTGTACCCCCGCGACGGCGTGCTGAAGGGCGAGACCCACAAGGCCCTGAAGCTGAAGGACGGCGGC
CACTACCTGGTGGAGTTCAAGTCCATCTACATGGCCAAGAAGCCCGTGCAGCTGCCCGGCTACTACTACG
TGGACGCCAAGCTGGACATCACCTCCCACAACGAGGACTACACCATCGTGGAGCAGTACGAGCGCACCGA
GGGCCGCCACCACCTGTTCCTGGAATTCATGTCGTCCCACCTAGTCGAGCCGCCGCCGCCCCTGCACAAC
AACAACAACAACTGCGAGGAAAATGAGCAGTCTCTGCCCCCGCCGGCCGGCCTCAACAGTTCCTGGGTGG
AGCTACCCATGAACAGCAGCAATGGCAATGATAATGGCAATGGGAAAAATGGGGGGCTGGAACACGTACC
ATCCTCATCCTCCATCCACAATGGAGACATGGAGAAGATTCTTTTGGATGCACAACATGAATCAGGACAG
AGTAGTTCCAGAGGCAGTTCTCACTGTGACAGCCCTTCGCCACAAGAAGATGGGCAGATCATGTTTGATG
TGGAAATGCACACCAGCAGGGACCATAGCTCTCAGTCAGAAGAAGAAGTTGTAGAAGGAGAGAAGGAAGT
CGAGGCTTTGAAGAAAAGTGCGGACTGGGTATCAGACTGGTCCAGTAGACCCGAAAACATTCCACCCAAG
GAGTTCCACTTCAGACACCCTAAACGTTCTGTGTCTTTAAGCATGAGGAAAAGTGGAGCCATGAAGAAAG
GGGGTATTTTCTCCGCAGAATTTCTGAAGGTGTTCATTCCATCTCTCTTCCTTTCTCATGTTTTGGCTTT
GGGGCTAGGCATCTATATTGGAAAGCGACTGGACACACCCTCTGCCAGCACCTACTGACTCGAGCATGCA
TCTAGAGGGCCCTATTCTATAGTGTCACCTAAATGCTAGAGCTCGCTGATCAGCCTCGACTGTGCCTTCT
AGTTGCCAGCCATCTGTTGTTTGCCCCTCCCCCGTGCCTTCCTTGACCCTGGAAGGTGCCACTCCCACTG
TCCTTTCCTAATAAAATGAGGAAATTGCATCGCATTGTCTGAGTAGGTGTCATTCTATTCTGGGGGGTGG
GGTGGGGCAGGACAGCAAGGGGGAGGATTGGGAAGACAATAGCAGGCATGCTGGGGATGCGGTGGGCTCT
ATGGCTTCTGAGGCGGAAAGAACCAGCTGGGGCTCTAGGGGGTATCCCC
[124 nt withheld, positions 2360-2483]
C
[91 nt withheld, positions 2485-2575]
A
[49 nt withheld, positions 2577-2625]
CCTTTGACGTTGGAGTCCACGTTCTTT
[37 nt withheld, positions 2653-2689]
ACCCTATCTCGGTCTATTCTTTTGATTTATAAGGGATTTTGCCGATTTCGGCCTATTGGTTAAAAAATGA
GCTGATTTAACAAAAATTTAACGCGAATTAATTCTGTGGAATGTGTGTCAGTTAGGGTGTGGAAAGTCCC
CAGGCTCCCCAGCAGGCAGAAGTATGCAAAGCATGCATCTCAATTAGTCAGCAACCAGGTGTGGAAAGTC
CCCAGGCTCCCCAGCAGGCAGAAGTATGCAAAGCATGCATCTCAATTAGTCAGCAACCATAGTCCCGCCC
CTAACTCCGCCCATCCCGCCCCTAACTCCGCCCAGTTCCGCCCATTCTCCGCCCCATGGCTGACTAATTT
TTTTTATTTATGCAGAGGCCGAGGCCGCCTCTGCCTCTGAGCTATTCCAGAAGTAGTGAGGAGGCTTTTT
TGGAGGCCTAGGCTTTTGCAAAAAGCTCCCGGGAGCTTGTATATCCATTTTCGGATCTGATCAAGAGACA
GGATGAGGATCGTTTCGCATGATTGAACAAGATGGATTGCACGCAGGTTCTCCGGCCGCTTGGGTGGAGA
GGCTATTCGGCTATGACTGGGCACAACAGACAATCGGCTGCTCTGATGCCGCCGTGTTCCGGCTGTCAGC
GCAGGGGCGCCCGGTTCTTTTTGTCAAGACCGACCTGTCCGGTGCCCTGAATGAACTGCAGGACGAGGCA
GCGCGGCTATCGTGGCTGGCCACGACGGGCGTTACTTGCGCAGCTGTGCTCGACGTTGTCACTGAAGCGG
GAAGGGACTGGCTGCTATTGGGCGAAGTGCCGGGGCAGGATCTCCTGTCATCTCACCTTGCTCCTGCCGA
GAAAGTATCCATCATGGCTGATGCAATGCGGCGGCTGCATACGCTTGATCCGGCTACCTGCCCATTCGAC
CACCAAGCGAAACATCGCATCGAGCGAGCACGTACTCGGATGGAAGCCGGTCTTGTCGATCAGGATGATC
TGGACGAAGAGCATCAGGGGCTCGCGCCAGCCGAACTGTTCGCCAGGCTCAAGGCGCGCATGCCCGACGG
CGAGGATCTCGTCGTGACCCATGGCGATGCCTGCTTGCCGAATATCATGGTGGAAAATGGCCGCTTTTCT
GGATTCATCGACTGTGGCCGGCTGGGTGTGGCGGACCGCTATCAGGACATAGCGTTGGCTACCCGTGATA
TTGCTGAAGAGCTTGGCGGCGAATGGGCTGACCGCTTCCTCGTGCTTTACGGTATCGCCGCTCCCGATTC
GCAGCGCATCGCCTTCTATCGCCTTCTTGACGAGTTCTTCTGAGCGGGACTCTGGGGTTCGAAATGACCG
ACCAAGCGACGCCCAACCTGCCATCACGAGATTTCGATTCCACCGCCGCCTTCTATGAAAGGTTGGGCTT
CGGAATCGTTTTCCGGGACGCCGGCTGGATGATCCTCCAGCGCGGGGATCTCATGCTGGAGTTCTTCGCC
CACCCCAACTTGTTTATTGCAGCTTATAATGGTTACAAATAAAGCAATAGCATCACAAATTTCACAAATA
AAGCATTTTTTTCACTGCATTCTAGTTGTGGTTTGTCCAAACTCATCAATGTATCTTATCATGTCTGTAT
ACCGTCGACCTCTAGCTAGAGCTTGGCGTAATCATGGTCATAGCTGTTTCCTGTGTGAAATTGTTATCCG
CTCACAATTCCACACAACATACGAGCCGGAAGCATAAAGTGTAAAGCCTGGGGTGCCTAATGAGTGAGCT
AACTCACATTAATTGCGTTGCGCTCACTGCCCGCTTTCCAGTCGGGAAACCTGTCGTGCCAGCTGCATTA
ATGAATCGGCCAACGCGCGGGGAGAGGCGGTTTGCGTATTGGGCGCTCTTCCGCTTCCTCGCTCACTGAC
TCGCTGCGCTCGGTCGTTCGGCTGCGGCGAGCGGTATCAGCTCACTCAAAGGCGGTAATACGGTTATCCA
CAGAATCAGGGGATAACGCAGGAAAGAACATGTGAGCAAAAGGCCAGCAAAAGGCCAGGAACCGTAAAAA
GGCCGCGTTGCTGGCGTTTTTCCATAGGCTCCGCCCCCCTGACGAGCATCACAAAAATCGACGCTCAAGT
CAGAGGTGGCGAAACCCGACAGGACTATAAAGATACCAGGCGTTTCCCCCTGGAAGCTCCCTCGTGCGCT
CTCCTGTTCCGACCCTGCCGCTTACCGGATACCTGTCCGCCTTTCTCCCTTCGGGAAGCGTGGCGCTTTC
TCATAGCTCACGCTGTAGGTATCTCAGTTCGGTGTAGGTCGTTCGCTCCAAGCTGGGCTGTGTGCACGAA
CCCCCCGTTCAGCCCGACCGCTGCGCCTTATCCGGTAACTATCGTCTTGAGTCCAACCCGGTAAGACACG
ACTTATCGCCACTGGCAGCAGCCACTGGTAACAGGATTAGCAGAGCGAGGTATGTAGGCGGTGCTACAGA
GTTCTTGAAGTGGTGGCCTAACTACGGCTACACTAGAAGAACAGTATTTGGTATCTGCGCTCTGCTGAAG
CCAGTTACCTTCGGAAAAAGAGTTGGTAGCTCTTGATCCGGCAAACAAACCACCGCTGGTAGCGGTGGTT
TTTTTGTTTGCAAGCAGCAGATTACGCGCAGAAAAAAAGGATCTCAAGAAGATCCTTTGATCTTTTCTAC
GGGGTCTGACGCTCAGTGGAACGAAAACTCACGTTAAGGGATTTTGGTCATGAGATTATCAAAAAGGATC
TTCACCTAGATCCTTTTAAATTAAAAATGAAGTTTTAAATCAATCTAAAGTATATATGAGTAAACTTGGT
CTGACAGTTACCAATGCTTAATCAGTGAGGCACCTATCTCAGCGATCTGTCTATTTCGTTCATCCATAGT
TGCCTGACTCCCCGTCGTGTAGATAACTACGATACGGGAGGGCTTACCATCTGGCCCCAGTGCTGCAATG
ATACCGCGAGACCCACGCTCACCGGCTCCAGATTTATCAGCAATAAACCAGCCAGCCGGAAGGGCCGAGC
GCAGAAGTGGTCCTGCAACTTTATCCGCCTCCATCCAGTCTATTAATTGTTGCCGGGAAGCTAGAGTAAG
TAGTTCGCCAGTTAATAGTTTGCGCAACGTTGTTGCCATTGCTACAGGCATCGTGGTGTCACGCTCGTCG
TTTGGTATGGCTTCATTCAGCTCCGGTTCCCAACGATCAAGGCGAGTTACATGATCCCCCATGTTGTGCA
AAAAAGCGGTTAGCTCCTTCGGTCCTCCGATCGTTGTCAGAAGTAAGTTGGCCGCAGTGTTATCACTCAT
GGTTATGGCAGCACTGCATAATTCTCTTACTGTCATGCCATCCGTAAGATGCTTTTCTGTGACTGGTGAG
TACTCAACCAAGTCATTCTGAGAATAGTGTATGCGGCGACCGAGTTGCTCTTGCCCGGCGTCAATACGGG
ATAATACCGCGCCACATAGCAGAACTTTAAAAGTGCTCATCATTGGAAAACGTTCTTCGGGGCGAAAACT
CTCAAGGATCTTACCGCTGTTGAGATCCAGTTCGATGTAACCCACTCGTGCACCCAACTGATCTTCAGCA
TCTTTTACTTTCACCAGCGTTTCTGGGTGAGCAAAAACAGGAAGGCAAAATGCCGCAAAAAAGGGAATAA
GGGCGACACGGAAATGTTGAATACTCATACTCTTCCTTTTTCAATATTATTGAAGCATTTATCAGGGTTA
TTGTCTCATGAGCGGATACATATTTGAATGTATTTAGAAAAATAAACAAATAGGGGTTCCGCGCACATTT
CCCCGAAAAGTGCCACCTGACGTCGACGGATCGGGAGATCTCCCGATCCCCTATGGTGCACTCTCAGTAC
AATCTGCTCTGATGCCGCATAGTTAAGCCAGTATCTGCTCCCTGCTTGTGTGTTGGAGGTCGCTGAGTAG
TGCGCGAGCAAAATTTAAGCTACAACAAGGCAAGGCTTGACCGACAATTGCATGAAGAATCTGCTTAGGG
TTAGGCGTTTTGCGCTGCTTCGCGATGTACGGGCCAG
