>Addgene plasmid #100764 | DsRed-Nix-S212D | depositor partial sequence | sequence record 189456 | Human Nix with S212D
ATGTCGTCCCACCTAGTCGAGCCGCCGCCGCCCCTGCACAACAACAACAACAACTGCGAGGAAAATGAGC
AGTCTCTGCCCCCGCCGGCCGGCCTCAACAGTTCCTGGGTGGAGCTACCCATGAACAGCAGCAATGGCAA
TGATAATGGCAATGGGAAAAATGGGGGGCTGGAACACGTACCATCCTCATCCTCCATCCACAATGGAGAC
ATGGAGAAGATTCTTTTGGATGCACAACATGAATCAGGACAGAGTAGTTCCAGAGGCAGTTCTCACTGTG
ACAGCCCTTCGCCACAAGAAGATGGGCAGATCATGTTTGATGTGGAAATGCACACCAGCAGGGACCATAG
CTCTCAGTCAGAAGAAGAAGTTGTAGAAGGAGAGAAGGAAGTCGAGGCTTTGAAGAAAAGTGCGGACTGG
GTATCAGACTGGTCCAGTAGACCCGAAAACATTCCACCCAAGGAGTTCCACTTCAGACACCCTAAACGTT
CTGTGTCTTTAAGCATGAGGAAAAGTGGAGCCATGAAGAAAGGGGGTATTTTCTCCGCAGAATTTCTGAA
GGTGTTCATTCCATCTCTCTTCCTTTCTCATGTTTTGGCTTTGGGGCTAGGCATCTATATTGGAAAGCGA
CTGGACACACCCTCTGCCAGCACCTACTGA
